Addgene plasmid #91233: pACYCDuet_G121VDHFR_WTTS
Purpose: bacterial co-expression of folA (DHFR) and thyA(TS) with a barcode within the noncoding region between the genes
Depositing lab: Kimberly Reynolds. Depositing organization: University of Texas Southwestern Medical Center. Publication: A Two-Enzyme Adaptive Unit within Bacterial Folate Metabolism. Schober AF, Mathis AD, Ingle C, Park JO, Chen L, Rabinowitz JD, Junier I, Rivoire O, Reynolds KA. Cell Rep. 2019 Jun 11;27(11):3359-3370.e7. doi: 10.1016/j.celrep.2019.05.030. PubMed 31189117.
Backbone
  Vector backbone: pACYCDuet-1
  Backbone manufacturer: Novagen
  Vector type: Bacterial Expression
Growth in bacteria
  Bacterial resistance: Chloramphenicol, 25 μg/mL
  Growth temperature: 37°C
  Growth strain: DH5alpha
  Copy number: Unknown
Gene/Insert 1
  Gene/Insert name: folA (alt name: DHFR)
  Species: E. coli
  Mutation: G121V
  Promoter: T7
  Tag / fusion protein: 6xHis (N terminal on backbone)
  Cloning method: Restriction Enzyme; 5′ cloning site BamHI (unknown if destroyed); 3′ cloning site SalI (unknown if destroyed)
  Sequencing primers: 5′ unknown
Gene/Insert 2
  Gene/Insert name: thyA (alt name: TS)
  Species: E.coli
  Promoter: T7
  Cloning method: Restriction Enzyme; 5′ cloning site NotI (unknown if destroyed); 3′ cloning site XhoI (unknown if destroyed)
  Sequencing primers: 5′ unknown
Terms and licenses: Academic/Nonprofit Terms; Industry Terms: Not Available to Industry
How to cite: pACYCDuet_G121VDHFR_WTTS was a gift from Kimberly Reynolds (Addgene plasmid # 91233 ; http://n2t.net/addgene:91233 ; RRID:Addgene_91233)
