[The description below was written by a language model from this plasmid's Addgene catalogue record and pLannotate feature annotations shown in this document.]
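Description:
pACYCDuet_G121VDHFR_WTTS is a bacterial co-expression plasmid built on the Novagen pACYCDuet-1 backbone, carrying two E. coli folate-metabolism genes in the vector's two expression sites. It replicates from the medium-copy p15A origin, which is compatible with ColE1-type plasmids, and is selected with chloramphenicol through the cat gene and its native promoter. The backbone also supplies lacI under its own promoter. Short fragments annotated as IS1, RSF ori and TcR appear to be backbone remnants or partial matches rather than functional elements.

The first cassette consists of a T7 promoter, lac operator and T7 gene 10 ribosome binding site driving folA, which encodes dihydrofolate reductase (DHFR) carrying the G121V substitution. The catalogue lists an N-terminal 6xHis tag from the backbone, although the feature table does not annotate it separately. The second cassette has its own T7 promoter and lac operator upstream of wild-type thyA, encoding thymidylate synthase (TS), which converts dUMP to dTMP and yields dihydrofolate as a by-product. A partial S-tag sequence and the T7 terminator lie downstream of thyA. Both promoters depend on T7 RNA polymerase in the host and are repressed by LacI until relieved by IPTG.

According to the record, a barcode sits in the noncoding region between the two genes, though it is not annotated in the feature table. The plasmid is intended for co-expressing defined DHFR and TS variants in bacteria. This fits the associated study, which treats these two enzymes as a coupled adaptive unit within folate metabolism.
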