Features (pLannotate 1.2.2; 20 found; start..end, strand, type, name):
     64..82      +  promoter       T7 promoter: promoter for bacteriophage T7 RNA polymerase
     83..107     +  protein_bind   lac operator: The lac repressor binds to the lac operator to inhibit transcription in E. coli. This inhibition can be relieved by adding lactose or isopropyl-β-D-thiogalactopyranoside (IPTG). lac repressor encoded by lacI
    162..953     +  CDS            thyA: TYSY_ECO57 - Experimental evidence at protein level: Swiss-Prot protein existence level 1. Catalyzes the reductive methylation of 2'-deoxyuridine-5'- monophosphate (dUMP) to 2'-deoxythymidine-5'-monophosphate (dTMP) while utilizing 5,10-methylenetetrahydrofolate (mTHF) as the methyl donor and reductant in the reaction, yielding dihydrofolate (DHF) as a by- product. This enzymatic reaction provides an intracellular de novo source of dTMP, an essential precursor for DNA biosynthesis. From Escherichia coli O157:H7.
    969..1010    +  CDS            S-Tag (fragment): affinity and epitope tag derived from pancreatic ribonuclease A
   1040..1057    +  CDS            SET1 (fragment): solubility-enhancement tag derived from T7 phage gene 10B
   1065..1112    +  terminator     T7 terminator: transcription terminator for bacteriophage T7 RNA polymerase
   1336..1992    -  CDS            cat: CAT_ECOLX - Experimental evidence at protein level: Swiss-Prot protein existence level 1. This enzyme is an effector of chloramphenicol resistance in bacteria. From Escherichia coli. This protein is used as a marker in many commonly used cloning vectors, such as pACYC184.
   1993..2095    -  promoter       cat promoter: promoter of the E. coli cat gene encoding chloramphenicol acetyltransferase
   2216..2359    +  mobile_element IS1 (fragment): prokaryotic transposable element IS1
   2478..2533    -  rep_origin     RSF ori (fragment): Plasmids containing the RSF 1030 origin of replication can be propagated in E. coli cells that contain additional plasmids with compatible origins.
   2621..3166    -  rep_origin     p15A ori: Plasmids containing the medium-copy-number p15A origin of replication can be propagated in E. coli cells that contain a second plasmid with the ColE1 origin.
   3278..3342    -  CDS            TcR (fragment): tetracycline efflux protein; tet; confers resistance to tetracycline
   3357..3378    -  protein_bind   CAP binding site: CAP binding activates transcription in the presence of cAMP. E. coli catabolite activator protein
   3391..4473    -  CDS            lacI: lac repressor; lacI; The lac repressor binds to the lac operator to inhibit transcription in E. coli. This inhibition can be relieved by adding lactose or isopropyl-β-D-thiogalactopyranoside (IPTG).
   4474..4551    -  promoter       lacI promoter: lacI
   4559..4594    -  CDS            TcR (fragment): tetracycline efflux protein; tet; confers resistance to tetracycline
   4597..4615    +  promoter       T7 promoter: promoter for bacteriophage T7 RNA polymerase
   4616..4640    +  protein_bind   lac operator: The lac repressor binds to the lac operator to inhibit transcription in E. coli. This inhibition can be relieved by adding lactose or isopropyl-β-D-thiogalactopyranoside (IPTG). lac repressor encoded by lacI
   4655..4677    +  RBS            RBS: efficient ribosome binding site from bacteriophage T7 gene 10 (Olins and Rangwala, 1989)
   4726..5205    +  CDS            ecDHFR: E. coli dihydrofolate reductase; folA
>Addgene plasmid #91233 | pACYCDuet_G121VDHFR_WTTS | addgene full sequence | sequence record 178383 | Addgene NGS Result
GGCCGCATAATGCTTAAGTCGAACAGAAAGTAATCGTATTGTACACGGCCGCATAATCGAAATTAATACG
ACTCACTATAGGGGAATTGTGAGCGGATAACAATTCCCCATCTTAGTATATTAGTTAAGTATAAGAAGGA
GATATACATATGGCAGATCTCATGAAACAGTACCTGGAGCTGATGCAAAAAGTTCTGGATGAGGGTACCC
AGAAAAACGACCGCACGGGTACCGGAACGCTGAGCATTTTTGGCCATCAGATGCGTTTTAACCTGCAGGA
CGGATTCCCGCTGGTTACGACCAAACGCTGCCACCTGCGTAGCATTATTCATGAGCTGCTGTGGTTTCTG
CAAGGTGACACTAACATCGCGTATCTGCACGAAAACAATGTGACGATCTGGGATGAATGGGCCGATGAAA
ACGGCGATCTGGGCCCAGTGTATGGTAAACAGTGGCGCGCCTGGCCAACGCCAGATGGCCGCCACATCGA
TCAGATCACGACCGTGCTGAATCAACTGAAAAACGACCCGGACAGCCGCCGCATTATTGTTTCCGCGTGG
AATGTGGGTGAACTGGATAAAATGGCGCTGGCGCCGTGCCATGCATTCTTCCAGTTTTACGTTGCGGACG
GTAAGCTGAGCTGTCAACTTTATCAGCGCAGCTGCGATGTTTTCCTCGGCCTGCCGTTCAATATCGCCAG
CTACGCGTTACTGGTGCATATGATGGCGCAGCAGTGCGACCTGGAGGTGGGTGATTTTGTCTGGACCGGC
GGTGATACCCACCTGTACAGCAACCATATGGACCAAACGCATCTGCAATTGAGCCGTGAGCCGCGTCCGC
TGCCGAAACTGATTATTAAGCGCAAACCCGAGAGCATCTTTGACTATCGTTTCGAAGACTTCGAGATTGA
AGGCTACGATCCGCACCCGGGTATCAAAGCGCCGGTGGCTATCTAACTCGAGTCTGGTAAAGAAACCGCT
GCTGCGAAATTTGAACGCCAGCACATGGACTCGTCTACTAGCGCAGCTTAATTAACCTAGGCTGCTGCCA
CCGCTGAGCAATAACTAGCATAACCCCTTGGGGCCTCTAAACGGGTCTTGAGGGGTTTTTTGCTGAAACC
TCAGGCATTTGAGAAGCACACGGTCACACTGCTTCCGGTAGTCAATAAACCGGTAAACCAGCAATAGACA
TAAGCGGCTATTTAACGACCCTGCCCTGAACCGACGACCGGGTCGAATTTGCTTTCGAATTTCTGCCATT
CATCCGCTTATTATCACTTATTCAGGCGTAGCAACCAGGCGTTTAAGGGCACCAATAACTGCCTTAAAAA
AATTACGCCCCGCCCTGCCACTCATCGCAGTACTGTTGTAATTCATTAAGCATTCTGCCGACATGGAAGC
CATCACAAACGGCATGATGAACCTGAATCGCCAGCGGCATCAGCACCTTGTCGCCTTGCGTATAATATTT
GCCCATAGTGAAAACGGGGGCGAAGAAGTTGTCCATATTGGCCACGTTTAAATCAAAACTGGTGAAACTC
ACCCAGGGATTGGCTGAGACGAAAAACATATTCTCAATAAACCCTTTAGGGAAATAGGCCAGGTTTTCAC
CGTAACACGCCACATCTTGCGAATATATGTGTAGAAACTGCCGGAAATCGTCGTGGTATTCACTCCAGAG
CGATGAAAACGTTTCAGTTTGCTCATGGAAAACGGTGTAACAAGGGTGAACACTATCCCATATCACCAGC
TCACCGTCTTTCATTGCCATACGGAACTCCGGATGAGCATTCATCAGGCGGGCAAGAATGTGAATAAAGG
CCGGATAAAACTTGTGCTTATTTTTCTTTACGGTCTTTAAAAAGGCCGTAATATCCAGCTGAACGGTCTG
GTTATAGGTACATTGAGCAACTGACTGAAATGCCTCAAAATGTTCTTTACGATGCCATTGGGATATATCA
ACGGTGGTATATCCAGTGATTTTTTTCTCCATTTTAGCTTCCTTAGCTCCTGAAAATCTCGATAACTCAA
AAAATACGCCCGGTAGTGATCTTATTTCATTATGGTGAAAGTTGGAACCTCTTACGTGCCGATCAACGTC
TCATTTTCGCCAAAAGTTGGCCCAGGGCTTCCCGGTATCAACAGGGACACCAGGATTTATTTATTCTGCG
AAGTGATCTTCCGTCACAGGTATTTATTCGGCGCAAAGTGCGTCGGGTGATGCTGCCAACTTACTGATTT
AGTGTATGATGGTGTTTTTGAGGTGCTCCAGTGGCTTCTGTTTCTATCAGCTGTCCCTCCTGTTCAGCTA
CTGACGGGGTGGTGCGTAACGGCAAAAGCACCGCCGGACATCAGCGCTAGCGGAGTGTATACTGGCTTAC
TATGTTGGCACTGATGAGGGTGTCAGTGAAGTGCTTCATGTGGCAGGAGAAAAAAGGCTGCACCGGTGCG
TCAGCAGAATATGTGATACAGGATATATTCCGCTTCCTCGCTCACTGACTCGCTACGCTCGGTCGTTCGA
CTGCGGCGAGCGGAAATGGCTTACGAACGGGGCGGAGATTTCCTGGAAGATGCCAGGAAGATACTTAACA
GGGAAGTGAGAGGGCCGCGGCAAAGCCGTTTTTCCATAGGCTCCGCCCCCCTGACAAGCATCACGAAATC
TGACGCTCAAATCAGTGGTGGCGAAACCCGACAGGACTATAAAGATACCAGGCGTTTCCCCCTGGCGGCT
CCCTCGTGCGCTCTCCTGTTCCTGCCTTTCGGTTTACCGGTGTCATTCCGCTGTTATGGCCGCGTTTGTC
TCATTCCACGCCTGACACTCAGTTCCGGGTAGGCAGTTCGCTCCAAGCTGGACTGTATGCACGAACCCCC
CGTTCAGTCCGACCGCTGCGCCTTATCCGGTAACTATCGTCTTGAGTCCAACCCGGAAAGACATGCAAAA
GCACCACTGGCAGCAGCCACTGGTAATTGATTTAGAGGAGTTAGTCTTGAAGTCATGCGCCGGTTAAGGC
TAAACTGAAAGGACAAGTTTTGGTGACTGCGCTCCTCCAAGCCAGTTACCTCGGTTCAAAGAGTTGGTAG
CTCAGAGAACCTTCGAAAAACCGCCCTGCAAGGCGGTTTTTTCGTTTTCAGAGCAAGAGATTACGCGCAG
ACCAAAACGATCTCAAGAAGATCATCTTATTAATCAGATAAAATATTTCTAGATTTCAGTGCAATTTATC
TCTTCAAATGTAGCACCTGAAGTCAGCCCCATACGATATAAGTTGTAATTCTCATGTTAGTCATGCCCCG
CGCCCACCGGAAGGAGCTGACTGGGTTGAAGGCTCTCAAGGGCATCGGTCGAGATCCCGGTGCCTAATGA
GTGAGCTAACTTACATTAATTGCGTTGCGCTCACTGCCCGCTTTCCAGTCGGGAAACCTGTCGTGCCAGC
TGCATTAATGAATCGGCCAACGCGCGGGGAGAGGCGGTTTGCGTATTGGGCGCCAGGGTGGTTTTTCTTT
TCACCAGTGAGACGGGCAACAGCTGATTGCCCTTCACCGCCTGGCCCTGAGAGAGTTGCAGCAAGCGGTC
CACGCTGGTTTGCCCCAGCAGGCGAAAATCCTGTTTGATGGTGGTTAACGGCGGGATATAACATGAGCTG
TCTTCGGTATCGTCGTATCCCACTACCGAGATGTCCGCACCAACGCGCAGCCCGGACTCGGTAATGGCGC
GCATTGCGCCCAGCGCCATCTGATCGTTGGCAACCAGCATCGCAGTGGGAACGATGCCCTCATTCAGCAT
TTGCATGGTTTGTTGAAAACCGGACATGGCACTCCAGTCGCCTTCCCGTTCCGCTATCGGCTGAATTTGA
TTGCGAGTGAGATATTTATGCCAGCCAGCCAGACGCAGACGCGCCGAGACAGAACTTAATGGGCCCGCTA
ACAGCGCGATTTGCTGGTGACCCAATGCGACCAGATGCTCCACGCCCAGTCGCGTACCGTCTTCATGGGA
GAAAATAATACTGTTGATGGGTGTCTGGTCAGAGACATCAAGAAATAACGCCGGAACATTAGTGCAGGCA
GCTTCCACAGCAATGGCATCCTGGTCATCCAGCGGATAGTTAATGATCAGCCCACTGACGCGTTGCGCGA
GAAGATTGTGCACCGCCGCTTTACAGGCTTCGACGCCGCTTCGTTCTACCATCGACACCACCACGCTGGC
ACCCAGTTGATCGGCGCGAGATTTAATCGCCGCGACAATTTGCGACGGCGCGTGCAGGGCCAGACTGGAG
GTGGCAACGCCAATCAGCAACGACTGTTTGCCCGCCAGTTGTTGTGCCACGCGGTTGGGAATGTAATTCA
GCTCCGCCATCGCCGCTTCCACTTTTTCCCGCGTTTTCGCAGAAACGTGGCTGGCCTGGTTCACCACGCG
GGAAACGGTCTGATAAGAGACACCGGCATACTCTGCGACATCGTATAACGTTACTGGTTTCACATTCACC
ACCCTGAATTGACTCTCTTCCGGGCGCTATCATGCCATACCGCGAAAGGTTTTGCGCCATTCGATGGTGT
CCGGGATCTCGACGCTCTCCCTTATGCGACTCCTGCATTAGGAAATTAATACGACTCACTATAGGGGAAT
TGTGAGCGGATAACAATTCCCCTGTAGAAATAATTTTGTTTAACTTTAATAAGGAGATATACCATGGGCA
GCAGCCATCACCATCATCACCACAGCCAGGATCCGATGATCAGTCTGATTGCGGCGTTAGCGGTAGATCG
CGTTATCGGCATGGAAAACGCCATGCCGTGGAACCTGCCTGCCGATCTCGCCTGGTTTAAACGCAACACC
TTAAATAAACCCGTGATTATGGGCCGCCATACCTGGGAATCAATCGGTCGTCCGTTGCCAGGACGCAAAA
ATATTATCCTCAGCAGTCAACCGGGTACGGACGATCGCGTAACGTGGGTGAAGTCGGTGGATGAAGCCAT
CGCGGCGTGTGGTGACGTACCAGAAATCATGGTGATTGGCGGCGGTCGCGTTTATGAACAGTTCTTGCCA
AAAGCGCAAAAACTGTATCTGACGCATATCGACGCAGAAGTGGAAGTCGACACCCATTTCCCGGATTACG
AGCCGGATGACTGGGAATCGGTATTCAGCGAATTCCACGATGCTGATGCGCAGAACTCTCACAGCTATTG
CTTTGAGATTCTGGAGCGGCGGTAACATAAGC
